>Addgene plasmid #238430 | FLAG-GRP78-No UTRs AAA Mutant (pcDNA3.1) | addgene full sequence | sequence record 472940 | Addgene NGS Result
GACGGATCGGGAGATCTCCCGATCCCCTATGGTGCACTCTCAGTACAATCTGCTCTGATGCCGCATAGTT
AAGCCAGTATCTGCTCCCTGCTTGTGTGTTGGAGGTCGCTGAGTAGTGCGCGAGCAAAATTTAAGCTACA
ACAAGGCAAGGCTTGACCGACAATTGCATGAAGAATCTGCTTAGGGTTAGGCGTTTTGCGCTGCTTCGCG
ATGTACGGGCCAGATATACGCGTTGACATTGATTATTGACTAGTTATTAATAGTAATCAATTACGGGGTC
ATTAGTTCATAGCCCATATATGGAGTTCCGCGTTACATAACTTACGGTAAATGGCCCGCCTGGCTGACCG
CCCAACGACCCCCGCCCATTGACGTCAATAATGACGTATGTTCCCATAGTAACGCCAATAGGGACTTTCC
ATTGACGTCAATGGGTGGAGTATTTACGGTAAACTGCCCACTTGGCAGTACATCAAGTGTATCATATGCC
AAGTACGCCCCCTATTGACGTCAATGACGGTAAATGGCCCGCCTGGCATTATGCCCAGTACATGACCTTA
TGGGACTTTCCTACTTGGCAGTACATCTACGTATTAGTCATCGCTATTACCATGGTGATGCGGTTTTGGC
AGTACATCAATGGGCGTGGATAGCGGTTTGACTCACGGGGATTTCCAAGTCTCCACCCCATTGACGTCAA
TGGGAGTTTGTTTTGGCACCAAAATCAACGGGACTTTCCAAAATGTCGTAACAACTCCGCCCCATTGACG
CAAATGGGCGGTAGGCGTGTACGGTGGGAGGTCTATATAAGCAGAGCTCTCTGGCTAACTAGAGAACCCA
CTGCTTACTGGCTTATCGAAATTAATACGACTCACTATAGGGAGACCCAAGCTTGGTACCGAGCTCGGAT
CCATGAAGCTCTCCCTGGTGGCCGCGATGCTGCTGCTGCTCAGCGCGGCGCGGGCCGACTACAAAGATGA
CGATGACAAGGAGGAGGAGGACAAGAAGGAGGACGTGGGCACGGTGGTCGGCATCGACCTGGGGACCACC
TACTCCTGCGTCGGCGTGTTCAAGAACGGCCGCGTGGAGATCATCGCCAACGATCAGGGCAACCGCATCA
CGCCGTCCTATGTCGCCTTCACTCCTGAAGGGGAACGTCTGATTGGCGATGCCGCCAAGAACCAGCTCAC
CTCCAACCCCGAGAACACGGTCTTTGACGCCAAGCGGCTCATCGGCCGCACGTGGAATGACCCGTCTGTG
CAGCAGGACATCAAGTTCTTGCCGTTCAAGGTGGTTGAAAAGAAAACTAAACCATACATTCAAGTTGATA
TTGGAGGTGGGCAAACAAAGACATTTGCTCCTGAAGAAATTTCTGCCATGGTTCTCACTAAAATGAAAGA
AACCGCTGAGGCTTATTTGGGAAAGAAGGTTACCCATGCAGTTGTTACTGTACCAGCCTATTTTAATGAT
GCCCAACGCCAAGCAACCAAAGACGCTGGAACTATTGCTGGCCTAAATGTTATGAGGATCATCAACGAGC
CTACGGCAGCTGCTATTGCTTATGGCCTGGATAAGAGGGAGGGGGAGAAGAACATCCTGGTGTTTGACCT
GGGTGGCGGAACCTTCGATGTGTCTCTTCTCACCATTGACAATGGTGTCTTCGAAGTTGTGGCCACTAAT
GGAGATACTCATCTGGGTGGAGAAGACTTTGACCAGCGTGTCATGGAACACTTCATCAAACTGTACAAAA
AGAAGACGGGCAAAGATGTCAGGAAAGACAATAGAGCTGTGCAGAAACTCCGGCGCGAGGTAGAAAAGGC
CAAACGGGCCCTGTCTTCTCAGCATCAAGCAAGAATTGAAATTGAGTCCTTCTATGAAGGAGAAGACTTT
TCTGAGACCCTGACTCGGGCCAAATTTGAAGAGCTCAACATGGATCTGTTCCGGTCTACTATGAAGCCCG
TCCAGAAAGTGTTGGAAGATTCTGATTTGAAGAAGTCTGATATTGATGAAATTGTTCTTGTTGGTGGCTC
GACTCGAATTCCAAAGATTCAGCAACTGGTTAAAGAGTTCTTCAATGGCAAGGAACCATCCCGTGGCATA
AACCCAGATGAAGCTGTAGCGTATGGTGCTGCTGTCCAGGCTGGTGTGCTCTCTGGTGATCAAGATACAG
GTGACCTGGTACTGCTTGATGTATGTCCCCTTACACTTGGTATTGAAACTGTGGGAGGTGTCATGACCAA
ACTGATTCCAAGGAACACAGTGGTGCCTACCAAGAAGTCTCAGATCTTTTCTACAGCTTCTGATAATCAA
CCAACTGTTACAATCAAGGTCTATGAAGGTGAAAGACCCCTGACAAAAGACAATCATCTTCTGGGTACAT
TTGATCTGACTGGAATTCCTCCTGCTCCTCGTGGGGTCCCACAGATTGAAGTCACCTTTGAGATAGATGT
GAATGGTATTCTTCGAGTGACAGCTGAAGACAAGGGTACAGGGAACAAAAATAAGATCACAATCACCAAT
GACCAGAATCGCCTGACACCTGAAGAAATCGAAAGGATGGTTAATGATGCTGAGAAGTTTGCTGAGGAAG
ACAAAAAGCTCAAGGAGCGCATTGATACTAGAAATGAGTTGGAAAGCTATGCCTATTCTCTAAAGAATCA
GATTGGAGATAAAGAAAAGCTGGGAGGTAAACTTTCCTCTGAAGATAAGGAGACCATGGAAAAAGCTGTA
GAAGAAAAGATTGAATGGCTGGAAAGCCACCAAGATGCTGACATTGAAGACTTCAAAGCTAAGAAGAAGG
AACTGGAAGAAATTGTTCAACCAATTATCAGCAAACTCTATGGAAGTGCAGGCGCTGCCGCAACTGGTGA
AGAGGATACAGCAGAAAAAGATGAGTTGTAGCTCGAGCATGCATCTAGAGGGCCCTATTCTATAGTGTCA
CCTAAATGCTAGAGCTCGCTGATCAGCCTCGACTGTGCCTTCTAGTTGCCAGCCATCTGTTGTTTGCCCC
TCCCCCGTGCCTTCCTTGACCCTGGAAGGTGCCACTCCCACTGTCCTTTCCTAATAAAATGAGGAAATTG
CATCGCATTGTCTGAGTAGGTGTCATTCTATTCTGGGGGGTGGGGTGGGGCAGGACAGCAAGGGGGAGGA
TTGGGAAGACAATAGCAGGCATGCTGGGGATGCGGTGGGCTCTATGGCTTCTGAGGCGGAAAGAACCAGC
TGGGGCTCTAGGGGGTATCCCC
[124 nt withheld, positions 3243-3366]
C
[91 nt withheld, positions 3368-3458]
A
[49 nt withheld, positions 3460-3508]
CCTTTGACGTTGGAGTCCACGTTCTTT
[37 nt withheld, positions 3536-3572]
ACCCTATCTCGGTCTATTCTTTTGATTTATAAGGGATTTTGCCGATTTCGGCCTATTGGTTAAAAAATGA
GCTGATTTAACAAAAATTTAACGCGAATTAATTCTGTGGAATGTGTGTCAGTTAGGGTGTGGAAAGTCCC
CAGGCTCCCCAGCAGGCAGAAGTATGCAAAGCATGCATCTCAATTAGTCAGCAACCAGGTGTGGAAAGTC
CCCAGGCTCCCCAGCAGGCAGAAGTATGCAAAGCATGCATCTCAATTAGTCAGCAACCATAGTCCCGCCC
CTAACTCCGCCCATCCCGCCCCTAACTCCGCCCAGTTCCGCCCATTCTCCGCCCCATGGCTGACTAATTT
TTTTTATTTATGCAGAGGCCGAGGCCGCCTCTGCCTCTGAGCTATTCCAGAAGTAGTGAGGAGGCTTTTT
TGGAGGCCTAGGCTTTTGCAAAAAGCTCCCGGGAGCTTGTATATCCATTTTCGGATCTGATCAAGAGACA
GGATGAGGATCGTTTCGCATGATTGAACAAGATGGATTGCACGCAGGTTCTCCGGCCGCTTGGGTGGAGA
GGCTATTCGGCTATGACTGGGCACAACAGACAATCGGCTGCTCTGATGCCGCCGTGTTCCGGCTGTCAGC
GCAGGGGCGCCCGGTTCTTTTTGTCAAGACCGACCTGTCCGGTGCCCTGAATGAACTGCAGGACGAGGCA
GCGCGGCTATCGTGGCTGGCCACGACGGGCGTTCCTTGCGCAGCTGTGCTCGACGTTGTCACTGAAGCGG
GAAGGGACTGGCTGCTATTGGGCGAAGTGCCGGGGCAGGATCTCCTGTCATCTCACCTTGCTCCTGCCGA
GAAAGTATCCATCATGGCTGATGCAATGCGGCGGCTGCATACGCTTGATCCGGCTACCTGCCCATTCGAC
CACCAAGCGAAACATCGCATCGAGCGAGCACGTACTCGGATGGAAGCCGGTCTTGTCGATCAGGATGATC
TGGACGAAGAGCATCAGGGGCTCGCGCCAGCCGAACTGTTCGCCAGGCTCAAGGCGCGCATGCCCGACGG
CGAGGATCTCGTCGTGACCCATGGCGATGCCTGCTTGCCGAATATCATGGTGGAAAATGGCCGCTTTTCT
GGATTCATCGACTGTGGCCGGCTGGGTGTGGCGGACCGCTATCAGGACATAGCGTTGGCTACCCGTGATA
TTGCTGAAGAGCTTGGCGGCGAATGGGCTGACCGCTTCCTCGTGCTTTACGGTATCGCCGCTCCCGATTC
GCAGCGCATCGCCTTCTATCGCCTTCTTGACGAGTTCTTCTGAGCGGGACTCTGGGGTTCGAAATGACCG
ACCAAGCGACGCCCAACCTGCCATCACGAGATTTCGATTCCACCGCCGCCTTCTATGAAAGGTTGGGCTT
CGGAATCGTTTTCCGGGACGCCGGCTGGATGATCCTCCAGCGCGGGGATCTCATGCTGGAGTTCTTCGCC
CACCCCAACTTGTTTATTGCAGCTTATAATGGTTACAAATAAAGCAATAGCATCACAAATTTCACAAATA
AAGCATTTTTTTCACTGCATTCTAGTTGTGGTTTGTCCAAACTCATCAATGTATCTTATCATGTCTGTAT
ACCGTCGACCTCTAGCTAGAGCTTGGCGTAATCATGGTCATAGCTGTTTCCTGTGTGAAATTGTTATCCG
CTCACAATTCCACACAACATACGAGCCGGAAGCATAAAGTGTAAAGCCTGGGGTGCCTAATGAGTGAGCT
AACTCACATTAATTGCGTTGCGCTCACTGCCCGCTTTCCAGTCGGGAAACCTGTCGTGCCAGCTGCATTA
ATGAATCGGCCAACGCGCGGGGAGAGGCGGTTTGCGTATTGGGCGCTCTTCCGCTTCCTCGCTCACTGAC
TCGCTGCGCTCGGTCGTTCGGCTGCGGCGAGCGGTATCAGCTCACTCAAAGGCGGTAATACGGTTATCCA
CAGAATCAGGGGATAACGCAGGAAAGAACATGTGAGCAAAAGGCCAGCAAAAGGCCAGGAACCGTAAAAA
GGCCGCGTTGCTGGCGTTTTTCCATAGGCTCCGCCCCCCTGACGAGCATCACAAAAATCGACGCTCAAGT
CAGAGGTGGCGAAACCCGACAGGACTATAAAGATACCAGGCGTTTCCCCCTGGAAGCTCCCTCGTGCGCT
CTCCTGTTCCGACCCTGCCGCTTACCGGATACCTGTCCGCCTTTCTCCCTTCGGGAAGCGTGGCGCTTTC
TCATAGCTCACGCTGTAGGTATCTCAGTTCGGTGTAGGTCGTTCGCTCCAAGCTGGGCTGTGTGCACGAA
CCCCCCGTTCAGCCCGACCGCTGCGCCTTATCCGGTAACTATCGTCTTGAGTCCAACCCGGTAAGACACG
ACTTATCGCCACTGGCAGCAGCCACTGGTAACAGGATTAGCAGAGCGAGGTATGTAGGCGGTGCTACAGA
GTTCTTGAAGTGGTGGCCTAACTACGGCTACACTAGAAGAACAGTATTTGGTATCTGCGCTCTGCTGAAG
CCAGTTACCTTCGGAAAAAGAGTTGGTAGCTCTTGATCCGGCAAACAAACCACCGCTGGTAGCGGTGGTT
TTTTTGTTTGCAAGCAGCAGATTACGCGCAGAAAAAAAGGATCTCAAGAAGATCCTTTGATCTTTTCTAC
GGGGTCTGACGCTCAGTGGAACGAAAACTCACGTTAAGGGATTTTGGTCATGAGATTATCAAAAAGGATC
TTCACCTAGATCCTTTTAAATTAAAAATGAAGTTTTAAATCAATCTAAAGTATATATGAGTAAACTTGGT
CTGACAGTTACCAATGCTTAATCAGTGAGGCACCTATCTCAGCGATCTGTCTATTTCGTTCATCCATAGT
TGCCTGACTCCCCGTCGTGTAGATAACTACGATACGGGAGGGCTTACCATCTGGCCCCAGTGCTGCAATG
ATACCGCGAGACCCACGCTCACCGGCTCCAGATTTATCAGCAATAAACCAGCCAGCCGGAAGGGCCGAGC
GCAGAAGTGGTCCTGCAACTTTATCCGCCTCCATCCAGTCTATTAATTGTTGCCGGGAAGCTAGAGTAAG
TAGTTCGCCAGTTAATAGTTTGCGCAACGTTGTTGCCATTGCTACAGGCATCGTGGTGTCACGCTCGTCG
TTTGGTATGGCTTCATTCAGCTCCGGTTCCCAACGATCAAGGCGAGTTACATGATCCCCCATGTTGTGCA
AAAAAGCGGTTAGCTCCTTCGGTCCTCCGATCGTTGTCAGAAGTAAGTTGGCCGCAGTGTTATCACTCAT
GGTTATGGCAGCACTGCATAATTCTCTTACTGTCATGCCATCCGTAAGATGCTTTTCTGTGACTGGTGAG
TACTCAACCAAGTCATTCTGAGAATAGTGTATGCGGCGACCGAGTTGCTCTTGCCCGGCGTCAATACGGG
ATAATACCGCGCCACATAGCAGAACTTTAAAAGTGCTCATCATTGGAAAACGTTCTTCGGGGCGAAAACT
CTCAAGGATCTTACCGCTGTTGAGATCCAGTTCGATGTAACCCACTCGTGCACCCAACTGATCTTCAGCA
TCTTTTACTTTCACCAGCGTTTCTGGGTGAGCAAAAACAGGAAGGCAAAATGCCGCAAAAAAGGGAATAA
GGGCGACACGGAAATGTTGAATACTCATACTCTTCCTTTTTCAATATTATTGAAGCATTTATCAGGGTTA
TTGTCTCATGAGCGGATACATATTTGAATGTATTTAGAAAAATAAACAAATAGGGGTTCCGCGCACATTT
CCCCGAAAAGTGCCACCTGACGTC
Features (pLannotate 1.2.2; 21 found; start..end, strand, type, name):
     28..80      -  misc_feature   bom (fragment): basis of mobility region from pBR322
    235..614     +  enhancer       CMV enhancer: human cytomegalovirus immediate early enhancer
    615..818     +  promoter       CMV promoter: human cytomegalovirus (CMV) immediate early promoter
    814..847     +  LTR            5' LTR (truncated) (fragment): truncated 5' long terminal repeat (LTR) from HIV-1
    863..881     +  promoter       T7 promoter: promoter for bacteriophage T7 RNA polymerase
    913..2898    +  CDS            HSPA5: BIP_HUMAN - Also known as GRP78 From Homo sapiens (Human).
   2929..2947    -  promoter       SP6 promoter: promoter for bacteriophage SP6 RNA polymerase
   2973..3197    +  polyA_signal   bGH poly(A) signal: bovine growth hormone polyadenylation signal
   3201..3222    +  promoter       SV40 promoter (fragment): SV40 enhancer and early promoter
   3243..3671    +  rep_origin     f1 ori (sequence partly withheld): f1 bacteriophage origin of replication; arrow indicates direction of (+) strand synthesis
   3685..4014    +  promoter       SV40 promoter: SV40 enhancer and early promoter
   4081..4872    +  CDS            neo: KKA2_KLEPN - Also known as kan, nptII. Experimental evidence at protein level: Swiss-Prot protein existence level 1. Resistance to kanamycin, neomycin, paromomycin, ribostamycin, butirosin and gentamicin B. From Klebsiella pneumoniae.
   4896..5054    +  CDS            ble (fragment): BLE_KLEPN - Experimental evidence at protein level: Swiss-Prot protein existence level 1. Binding protein with a strong affinity to the bleomycin family of antibiotics. Binds to CL990; an antimitotic-antibiotic compound. From Klebsiella pneumoniae.
   5049..5170    +  polyA_signal   SV40 poly(A) signal: SV40 polyadenylation signal
   5243..5259    -  protein_bind   lac operator: The lac repressor binds to the lac operator to inhibit transcription in E. coli. This inhibition can be relieved by adding lactose or isopropyl-β-D-thiogalactopyranoside (IPTG). lac repressor encoded by lacI
   5267..5297    -  promoter       lac promoter: promoter for the E. coli lac operon
   5312..5333    -  protein_bind   CAP binding site: CAP binding activates transcription in the presence of cAMP. E. coli catabolite activator protein
   5346..5438    -  CDS            lacI (fragment): lac repressor; lacI; The lac repressor binds to the lac operator to inhibit transcription in E. coli. This inhibition can be relieved by adding lactose or isopropyl-β-D-thiogalactopyranoside (IPTG).
   5621..6209    -  rep_origin     ori: high-copy-number ColE1/pMB1/pBR322/pUC origin of replication
   6380..7240    -  CDS            AmpR: β-lactamase; bla; confers resistance to ampicillin, carbenicillin, and related antibiotics
   7241..7345    -  promoter       AmpR promoter: bla
