[The description below was written by a language model from this plasmid's Addgene catalogue record and pLannotate feature annotations shown in this document.]
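Description:
FLAG-GRP78-No UTRs AAA Mutant (pcDNA3.1) is a mammalian expression plasmid built on the pcDNA3.1 backbone that drives production of a mutant form of human GRP78 (also called BiP or HSPA5), the 78-kDa glucose-regulated chaperone. The coding sequence lies downstream of the human cytomegalovirus immediate-early enhancer and promoter and is terminated by the bovine growth hormone polyadenylation signal. Flanking T7 and SP6 phage promoters are also annotated. According to the record, the native 5' and 3' untranslated regions of the transcript have been removed, a FLAG epitope is fused at the N-terminal end of the insert, and the PPP tract of GRP78 has been changed to AAA. The FLAG tag is not annotated as a separate feature in the table.

For propagation in E. coli the plasmid carries a high-copy ColE1/pUC-type origin and a β-lactamase gene conferring ampicillin resistance, along with an f1 origin for single-stranded DNA production. A neomycin phosphotransferase cassette under the SV40 early promoter, ending in an SV40 poly(A) signal, allows G418 selection of stably transfected mammalian cells. The sequenced record is 7,376 nt with an HSPA5 reading frame of roughly 2 kb. This is smaller than the catalogue figures of 9,599 bp total and a 4,200 bp insert, which may have been carried over from a UTR-containing version.

The associated publication title concerns the C-terminal proline-rich region of GRP78 as a regulator of its cell surface expression and of the viability of tamoxifen-resistant breast cancer cells. This suggests the construct is used to compare the AAA mutant with wild-type protein in such assays, with FLAG enabling detection of the exogenous protein.
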