Addgene plasmid #238430: FLAG-GRP78-No UTRs AAA Mutant (pcDNA3.1)
Purpose: Expresses GRP78 AAA mutant without the UTRs fused to FLAG tag
Depositing lab: Amy Shiu Lee. Depositing organization: University of Southern California. Publication: The COOH-Terminal Proline-Rich Region of GRP78 Is a Key Regulator of Its Cell Surface Expression and Viability of Tamoxifen-Resistant Breast Cancer Cells. Tseng CC, Zhang P, Lee AS. Neoplasia. 2019 Aug;21(8):837-848. doi: 10.1016/j.neo.2019.05.008. Epub 2019 Jul 12. PubMed 31306849.
Backbone
  Vector backbone: pcDNA3.1
  Backbone size w/o insert (bp): 5500
  Total vector size (bp): 9599
  Vector type: Mammalian Expression
  Selectable markers: Neomycin (select with G418)
Growth in bacteria
  Bacterial resistance: Ampicillin, 100 μg/mL
  Growth temperature: 37°C
  Growth strain: DH5alpha
  Copy number: High Copy
Gene/Insert
  Gene/Insert name: 78-kDa glucose-regulated protein (alt names: GRP78; BiP; HSPA5)
  Species: H. sapiens (human)
  Insert size (bp): 4200
  Mutation: The UTRs of the gene have been deleted. The PPP track of GRP78 has been mutated to AAA.
  GenBank ID: NM_005347.5
  Entrez Gene: HSPA5 (a.k.a. BIP, GRP78, HEL-S-89n)
  Tag / fusion protein: FLAG (N terminal on insert)
Terms and licenses: Academic/Nonprofit Terms; Industry Terms: Not Available to Industry
How to cite: FLAG-GRP78-No UTRs AAA Mutant (pcDNA3.1) was a gift from Amy Shiu Lee (Addgene plasmid # 238430 ; http://n2t.net/addgene:238430 ; RRID:Addgene_238430)
